Addgene plasmid #176401: mCherry-Trim46
Purpose: TRIM46 tagged with mCherry
Depositing lab: Casper Hoogenraad & Thomas Schwarz. Publication: TRIM46 Controls Neuronal Polarity and Axon Specification by Driving the Formation of Parallel Microtubule Arrays. van Beuningen SFB, Will L, Harterink M, Chazeau A, van Battum EY, Frias CP, Franker MAM, Katrukha EA, Stucchi R, Vocking K, Antunes AT, Slenders L, Doulkeridou S, Sillevis Smitt P, Altelaar AFM, Post JA, Akhmanova A, Pasterkamp RJ, Kapitein LC, de Graaff E, Hoogenraad CC. Neuron. 2015 Dec 16;88(6):1208-1226. doi: 10.1016/j.neuron.2015.11.012. Epub 2015 Dec 6. PubMed 26671463.
Backbone
  Vector backbone: ?pGW1-mCherry
  Vector type: Mammalian Expression
Growth in bacteria
  Bacterial resistance: Ampicillin, 100 μg/mL
  Growth temperature: 37°C
  Growth strain: DH5alpha
  Copy number: High Copy
Gene/Insert
  Gene/Insert name: trim46
  Species: M. musculus (mouse)
  Entrez Gene: Trim46 (a.k.a. TRIFIC)
  Tag / fusion protein: mCherry (N terminal on insert)
  Cloning method: Restriction Enzyme; 5′ cloning site unknown (unknown if destroyed); 3′ cloning site unknown (unknown if destroyed)
Terms and licenses: Academic/Nonprofit Terms; Industry Terms: Not Available to Industry
How to cite: mCherry-Trim46 was a gift from Casper Hoogenraad & Thomas Schwarz (Addgene plasmid # 176401 ; http://n2t.net/addgene:176401 ; RRID:Addgene_176401)
