[The description below was written by a language model from this plasmid's Addgene catalogue record and pLannotate feature annotations shown in this document.]
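Description:
mCherry-Trim46 is a mammalian expression plasmid of about 8.1 kb that encodes mouse TRIM46 (also known as TRIFIC) fused at its N terminus to the red fluorescent protein mCherry. The catalogue lists the backbone tentatively as pGW1-mCherry, and the cloning sites used to insert the gene are not recorded. In bacteria the plasmid replicates from a high-copy ColE1/pUC-type origin and is selected with ampicillin through the β-lactamase gene. The remaining bacterial annotations (lac promoter and operator, and fragments of lacI, lacZα, rop and bom) appear to be backbone remnants rather than functional parts of the design. Only a fragment of the SV40 origin is annotated.

Expression is driven by the human cytomegalovirus immediate-early enhancer and promoter, followed by CMV intron A, an element commonly included to boost transcript processing and expression levels. The mCherry coding sequence sits directly downstream of the intron, spanning the numbering origin of the circular sequence, and is followed closely by the Trim46 open reading frame, consistent with a single fusion protein. The transcript terminates at an SV40 polyadenylation signal, preceded by a short SV40 large T antigen fragment that typically accompanies this region. The UL127 annotation upstream of the enhancer reflects flanking CMV genomic sequence.

TRIM46 is a microtubule-associated protein that organises parallel, uniformly oriented microtubule bundles in the proximal axon and is needed for axon formation and neuronal polarity. The construct is therefore suited to visualising TRIM46 localisation in transfected cells, for example in neurons, and to overexpression studies of its effects on microtubule organisation.
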