Features (pLannotate 1.2.2; 18 found; start..end, strand, type, name):
     92..2368    +  CDS            Trim46: TRI46_MOUSE - Also known as Trific. Experimental evidence at protein level: Swiss-Prot protein existence level 1. Microtubule-associated protein that is involved in the formation of parallel microtubule bundles linked by cross-bridges in the proximal axon. Required for the uniform orientation and maintenance of the parallel microtubule fascicles, which are important for efficient cargo delivery and trafficking in axons. Thereby also required for proper axon formation, the establishment of neuronal polarity and proper neuronal migration. From Mus musculus (Mouse).
   2402..2486    +  CDS            large T antigen (fragment): large T antigen from SV40 (simian virus 40)
   2509..2643    +  polyA_signal   SV40 poly(A) signal: SV40 polyadenylation signal
   2694..2710    -  protein_bind   lac operator: The lac repressor binds to the lac operator to inhibit transcription in E. coli. This inhibition can be relieved by adding lactose or isopropyl-β-D-thiogalactopyranoside (IPTG). lac repressor encoded by lacI
   2718..2748    -  promoter       lac promoter: promoter for the E. coli lac operon
   2796..2888    -  CDS            lacI (fragment): lac repressor; lacI; The lac repressor binds to the lac operator to inhibit transcription in E. coli. This inhibition can be relieved by adding lactose or isopropyl-β-D-thiogalactopyranoside (IPTG).
   3071..3659    -  rep_origin     ori: high-copy-number ColE1/pMB1/pBR322/pUC origin of replication
   3830..4690    -  CDS            AmpR: β-lactamase; bla; confers resistance to ampicillin, carbenicillin, and related antibiotics
   4722..4810    -  promoter       AmpR promoter (fragment): bla
   4905..4940    +  CDS            rop (fragment): Rop protein, which maintains plasmids at low copy number; rop
   5042..5093    +  misc_feature   bom (fragment): basis of mobility region from pBR322
   5102..5177    -  rep_origin     SV40 ori (fragment): SV40 origin of replication
   5185..5339    -  CDS            lacZα (fragment): LacZα fragment of β-galactosidase; lacZ fragment
   5360..5737    -  CDS            UL127: UL127_HCMVA - Protein predicted: Swiss-Prot protein existence level 4. From Human cytomegalovirus (strain AD169) (HHV-5) (Human herpesvirus 5).
   5904..6283    +  enhancer       CMV enhancer: human cytomegalovirus immediate early enhancer
   6284..6487    +  promoter       CMV promoter: human cytomegalovirus (CMV) immediate early promoter
   6623..7449    +  intron         CMV intron A: human cytomegalovirus intron A (Chapman et al., 1991)
   7480..76      +  CDS            mCherry (across the origin): mCherry is a basic (constitutively fluorescent) red fluorescent protein published in 2004, derived from Discosoma sp.. It is reported to be a very rapidly-maturing monomer with low acid sensitivity.
>Addgene plasmid #176401 | mCherry-Trim46 | addgene full sequence | sequence record 346200 | Addgene NGS Result
GGACTACACCATCGTGGAACAGTACGAACGCGCCGAGGGCCGCCACTCCACCGGCGGCATGGACGAGCTG
TACAAGGGCGCGCCTGAATTCATGGCTGAGGGTGAGGATATGCAGACCTTCACTTCCATCATGGATGCAC
TAGTCCGCATCAGTACAAGCATGAAGAACATGGAGAAGGAACTGCTGTGCCCAGTGTGCCAAGAGATGTA
CAAGCAGCCACTAGTGCTGCCTTGTACCCACAACGTGTGCCAGGCCTGTGCCCGGGAGGTTTTGGGCCAG
CAGGGGTACATAGGCCATGGTGGGGATCCGAGTTCGGAGCCCACTTCTCCTGCTTCCACCCCTTCTACCC
GCAGCCCCCGCCTCTCTCGGAGAACTCTCCCCAAGCCAGATCGCTTGGACCGGCTCCTTAAGTCAGGCTT
TGGGACATACCCTGGGCGGAAGCGTGGTGCCTTGCACCCCCAGACGATCCTATTCCCGTGCCCAGCCTGC
CAAGGCGATGTGGAGCTGGGGGAGAGGGGCCTTTCCGGGCTTTTCCGAAACCTGACCCTAGAGCGAGTGG
TGGAGAGGTACCGCCAGAGTGTGAGTGTGGGAGGAGCCATCCTGTGCCAGTTGTGCAAGCCCCCACCACT
AGAGGCCACCAAGGGCTGCACAGAGTGTCGAGCTACCTTCTGTAACGAATGCTTCAAGCTCTTCCACCCC
TGGGGCACTCAGAAGGCGCAGCATGAGCCCACGCTACCCACTCTCTCATTCCGCCCCAAGGGTCTGATGT
GTCCAGACCACAAGGAAGAGGTGACCCACTACTGTAAGACATGTCAACGACTGGTGTGCCAACTCTGCAG
AGTACGGCGTACCCACAGTGGGCACAAGATCACACCAGTGCTCAGTGCCTACCAGGCCCTCAAGGATAAG
CTAACAAAGAGCCTGGCATACATCTTGGGAAATCAGGACACTGTGCAGACCCAGATTTGTGAGCTGGAAG
AGACCATCAGGCACACTGAGGTGAGTGGTCAGCAAGCAAAAGAGGAGGTGTCCCAGCTGGTTCGGGGACT
AGGGGCTGTGCTGGAAGAGAAGCGGGCCTCACTGCTTCAGGCCATTGAAGAATGCCAGCAAGAGCGCTTA
TCCCGGCTCAGCGCCCAGATCCATGAACACCAGAGCCTGCTGGATGGCTCGGGTCTGGTGGGTTATGCGC
AGGAAGTCCTTAAGGAAACAGACCAGCCTTGTTTTGTACAAGCAGCCAAACAGCTGCATAACAGGATTGC
CCGAGCCACTGAGGCCCTCCAGACATTCCGGCCAGCTGCCAGCTCCTCCTTCCGCCACTGCCAGCTGGAT
GTGGGGCGTGAGATGAAGCTGTTGACCGAGCTTAGCTTCCTGAGAGTGCCCGAGGCGCCCGTCATAGACA
CCCAACGCACCTTTGCCTATGATCAAATCTTCCTGTGCTGGCGGCTGCCCCCTCACTCACCACCTGCCTG
GCATTACACCGTTGAGTTCCGGCGCACAGATGTCCCCGCCCAGCCAGGCCCTACACGCTGGCAGCGCCGG
GAAGAGGTGAGGGGCACCAGCGCCCTTCTTGAGAACCCCGACACGGGCTCTGTGTACGTGCTGCGTGTCC
GTGGCTGCAACAAGGCTGGCTACGGAGAGTACAGTGAAGATGTGCACCTGCACACACCCCCAGCCCCTGT
CCTGCACTTCTTCCTTGATGGCCGCTGGGGTGCGAGCCGAGAGCGGCTAGCCATCAGCAAGGACCAGCGA
GCGGTGCGGAGTATCCCAGGGCTTCCCTTGCTGCTGGCTGCTGAGCGGCTGCTCACGGGCTGCCACCTGA
GTGTGGACGTGGTCTTGGGTGATGTGGCTGTGACCCAGGGCCGCAGCTACTGGGCCTGTGCGGTAGACCC
TGCCTCCTACTTGGTCAAGGTGGGCGTCGGGCTGGAGAGCAAACTTCAGGAAAGCTTCCAGGGTGCCCCG
GATGTGATCAGCCCCAGATACGACCCGGACAGTGGGCACGACAGCGGTGCCGAGGACGCTGCCGTGGAGG
CGTTACCACCCTTTGCTTTCCTGACCATCGGCATGGGCAAGATCCTGCTGGGTTCCGGAGCGAGTTCCAA
TGCGGGGCTGACAGGGAGGGATGGCCCCACCACCAGCTGCACAGTGCCCCTGCCACCCCGCCTAGGTATC
TGTTTGGACTACGAGCGGGGGCGGGTCTCCTTCCTGGATGCCGTGTCCTTCCGTGGGCTGCTCGAGTGCC
CCCTGGACTGCTCAGGGCCTGTGTGCCCTGCCTTCTGCTTCATTGGGGGTGGCGCTGTTCAGCTGCAGGA
GCCCGTGGGCACCAAGCCTGAGAGGAAAGTCACCATTGGGGGCTTTGCCAAACTGGACTGAGTCGACTGC
GGCCGCCTCTAGATAATTCATTGATCATAATCAGCCATACCACATTTGTAGAGGTTTTACTTGCTTTAAA
AAACCTCCCACACCTCCCCCTGAACCTGAAACATAAAATGAATGCAATTGTTGTTGTTAACTTGTTTATT
GCAGCTTATAATGGTTACAAATAAAGCAATAGCATCACAAATTTCACAAATAAAGCATTTTTTTCACTGC
ATTCTAGTTGTGGTTTGTCCAAACTCATCAATGTATCTTATCATGTCTGGATCGATCCGTACCGAGCTCG
CGTAATCATGTCATAGCTGTTTCCTGTGTGAAATTGTTATCCGCTCACAATTCCACACAACATACGAGCC
GGAAGCATAAAGTGTAAAGCCTGGGGTGCCTAATGAGTGAGCTAACTACATTAATTGCGTTGCGCTCACT
GCCCGCTTTCCAGTCGGGAAACCTGTCGTGCCAGCTGCATTAATGAATCGGCCAACGCGCGGGGAGAGGC
GGTTTGCGTATTGGGCGCTCTTCCGCTTCCTCGCTCACTGACTCGCTGCGCTCGGTCGTTCGGCTGCGGC
GAGCGGTATCAGCTCACTCAAAGGCGGTAATACGGTTATCCACAGAATCAGGGGATAACGCAGGAAAGAA
CATGTGAGCAAAAGGCCAGCAAAAGGCCAGGAACCGTAAAAAGGCCGCGTTGCTGGCGTTTTTCCATAGG
CTCCGCCCCCCTGACGAGCATCACAAAAATCGACGCTCAAGTCAGAGGTGGCGAAACCCGACAGGACTAT
AAAGATACCAGGCGTTTCCCCCTGGAAGCTCCCTCGTGCGCTCTCCTGTTCCGACCCTGCCGCTTACCGG
ATACCTGTCCGCCTTTCTCCCTTCGGGAAGCGTGGCGCTTTCTCATAGCTCACGCTGTAGGTATCTCAGT
TCGGTGTAGGTCGTTCGCTCCAAGCTGGGCTGTGTGCACGAACCCCCCGTTCAGCCCGACCGCTGCGCCT
TATCCGGTAACTATCGTCTTGAGTCCAACCCGGTAAGACACGACTTATCGCCACTGGCAGCAGCCACTGG
TAACAGGATTAGCAGAGCGAGGTATGTAGGCGGTGCTACAGAGTTCTTGAAGTGGTGGCCTAACTACGGC
TACACTAGAAGAACAGTATTTGGTATCTGCGCTCTGCTGAAGCCAGTTACCTTCGGAAAAAGAGTTGGTA
GCTCTTGATCCGGCAAACAAACCACCGCTGGTAGCGGTGGTTTTTTTGTTTGCAAGCAGCAGATTACGCG
CAGAAAAAAAGGATCTCAAGAAGATCCTTTGATCTTTTCTACGGGGTCTGACGCTCAGTGGAACGAAAAC
TCACGTTAAGGGATTTTGGTCATGAGATTATCAAAAAGGATCTTCACCTAGATCCTTTTAAATTAAAAAT
GAAGTTTTAAATCAATCTAAAGTATATATGAGTAAACTTGGTCTGACAGTTACCAATGCTTAATCAGTGA
GGCACCTATCTCAGCGATCTGTCTATTTCGTTCATCCATAGTTGCCTGACTCCCCGTCGTGTAGATAACT
ACGATACGGGAGGGCTTACCATCTGGCCCCAGTGCTGCAATGATACCGCGAGACCCACGCTCACCGGCTC
CAGATTTATCAGCAATAAACCAGCCAGCCGGAAGGGCCGAGCGCAGAAGTGGTCCTGCAACTTTATCCGC
CTCCATCCAGTCTATTAATTGTTGCCGGGAAGCTAGAGTAAGTAGTTCGCCAGTTAATAGTTTGCGCAAC
GTTGTTGCCATTGCTACAGGCATCGTGGTGTCACGCTCGTCGTTTGGTATGGCTTCATTCAGCTCCGGTT
CCCAACGATCAAGGCGAGTTACATGATCCCCCATGTTGTGCAAAAAAGCGGTTAGCTCCTTCGGTCCTCC
GATCGTTGTCAGAAGTAAGTTGGCCGCAGTGTTATCACTCATGGTTATGGCAGCACTGCATAATTCTCTT
ACTGTCATGCCATCCGTAAGATGCTTTTCTGTGACTGGTGAGTACTCAACCAAGTCATTCTGAGAATAGT
GTATGCGGCGACCGAGTTGCTCTTGCCCGGCGTCAATACGGGATAATACCGCGCCACATAGCAGAACTTT
AAAAGTGCTCATCATTGGAAAACGTTCTTCGGGGCGAAAACTCTCAAGGATCTTACCGCTGTTGAGATCC
AGTTCGATGTAACCCACTCGTGCACCCAACTGATCTTCAGCATCTTTTACTTTCACCAGCGTTTCTGGGT
GAGCAAAAACAGGAAGGCAAAATGCCGCAAAAAAGGGAATAAGGGCGACACGGAAATGTTGAATACTCAT
ACTCTTCCTTTTTCAATAAGCGGCCTCGAGTTATTATTGAAGCATTTATCAGGGTTATTGTCTCATGAGC
GGATACATATTTGAATGTATTTAGAAAAATAAACAAATAGGGGTTCCGCGCACATTTCCCCGAAAAGTGC
CACCTGACGTCTAAGAAACCATTATTATCATGACATTAACCTATAAAAATAGGCGTATCACGAGGCCCTT
TCGTCTCGCGCGTTTCGGTGATGACGGTGAAAACCTCTGACACATGCAGCTCCCGGAGACGGTCACAGCT
TGTCTGTAAGCGGATGCCGGGAGCAGACAAGCCCGTCAGGGCGCGTCAGCGGGTGTTGGCGGGTGTCGGG
GCTGGCTTAACTATGCGGCATCAGAGCAGATTGTACTGAGAGTGCACCATATGAAGACGTCGCCTCCTCA
CTACTTCTGGAATAGCTCAGAGGCCGAGGCGGCCTCGGCCTCTGCATAAATAAAAAAAATTAGTCAGGGC
GCCATTCGCCATTCAGGCTGCGCAACTGTTGGGAAGGGCGATCGGTGCGGGCCTCTTCGCTATTACGCCA
GCTGGCGAAAGGGGGATGTGCTGCAAGGCGATTAAGTTGGGTAACGCCAGGGTTTTCCCAGTCACGACGT
TGTAAAACGACGGCCAGTGCCCGTGTCAAGGACGGTGACTGCAGTGAATAATAAAATGTGTGTTTGTCCG
AAATACGCGTTTTGAGATTTCTGTCGCCGACTAAATTCATGTCGCGCGATAGTGGTGTTTATCGCCGATA
GAGATGGCGATATTGGAAAAATCGATATTTGAAAATATGGCATATTGAAAATGTCGCCGATGTGAGTTTC
TGTGTAACTGATATCGCCATTTTTCCAAAAGTGATTTTTGGGCATACGCGATATCTGGCGATAGCGCTTA
TATCGTTTACGGGGGATGGCGATAGACGACTTTGGTGACTTGGGCGATTCTGTGTGTCGCAAATATCGCA
GTTTCGATATAGGTGACAGACGATATGAGGCTATATCGCCGATAGAGGCGACATCAAGCTGGCACATGGC
CAATGCATATCGATCTATACATTGAATCAATATTGGCCATTAGCCATATTATTCATTGGTTATATAGCAT
AAATCAATATTGGCTATTGGCCATTGCATACGTTGTATCCATATCATAATATGTACATTTATATTGGCTC
ATGTCCAACATTACCGCCATGTTGACATTGATTATTGACTAGTTATTAATAGTAATCAATTACGGGGTCA
TTAGTTCATAGCCCATATATGGAGTTCCGCGTTACATAACTTACGGTAAATGGCCCGCCTGGCTGACCGC
CCAACGACCCCCGCCCATTGACGTCAATAATGACGTATGTTCCCATAGTAACGCCAATAGGGACTTTCCA
TTGACGTCAATGGGTGGAGTATTTACGGTAAACTGCCCACTTGGCAGTACATCAAGTGTATCATATGCCA
AGTACGCCCCCTATTGACGTCAATGACGGTAAATGGCCCGCCTGGCATTATGCCCAGTACATGACCTTAT
GGGACTTTCCTACTTGGCAGTACATCTACGTATTAGTCATCGCTATTACCATGGTGATGCGGTTTTGGCA
GTACATCAATGGGCGTGGATAGCGGTTTGACTCACGGGGATTTCCAAGTCTCCACCCCATTGACGTCAAT
GGGAGTTTGTTTTGGCACCAAAATCAACGGGACTTTCCAAAATGTCGTAACAACTCCGCCCCATTGACGC
AAATGGGCGGTAGGCGTGTACGGTGGGAGGTCTATATAAGCAGAGCTCGTTTAGTGAACCGTCAGATCGC
CTGGAGACGCCATCCACGCTGTTTTGACCTCCATAGAAGACACCGGGACCGATCCAGCCTCCGCGGCCGG
GAACGGTGCATTGGAACGCGGATTCCCCGTGCCAAGAGTGACGTAAGTACCGCCTATAGAGTCTATAGGC
CCACCCCCTTGGCTTCTTATGCATGCTATACTGTTTTTGGCTTGGGGTCTATACACCCCCGCTTCCTCAT
GTTATAGGTGATGGTATAGCTTAGCCTATAGGTGTGGGTTATTGACCATTATTGACCACTCCCCTATTGG
TGACGATACTTTCCATTACTAATCCATAACATGGCTCTTTGCCACAACTCTCTTTATTGGCTATATGCCA
ATACACTGTCCTTCAGAGACTGACACGGACTCTGTATTTTTACAGGATGGGGTCTCATTTATTATTTACA
AATTCACATATACAACACCACCGTCCCCAGTGCCCGCAGTTTTTATTAAACATAACGTGGGATCTCCACG
CGAATCTCGGGTACGTGTTCCGGACATGGGCTCTTCTCCGGTAGCGGCGGAGCTTCTACATCCGAGCCCT
GCTCCCATGCCTCCAGCGACTCATGGTCGCTCGGCAGCTCCTTGCTCCTAACAGTGGAGGCCAGACTTAG
GCACAGCACGATGCCCACCACCACCAGTGTGCCGCACAAGGCCGTGGCGGTAGGGTATGTGTCTGAAAAT
GAGCTCGGGGAGCGGGCTTGCACCGCTGACGCATTTGGAAGACTTAAGGCAGCGGCAGAAGAAGATGCAG
GCAGCTGAGTTGTTGTGTTCTGATAAGAGTCAGAGGTAACTCCCGTTGCGGTGCTGTTAACGGTGGAGGG
CAGTGTAGTCTGAGCAGTACTCGTTGCTGCCGCGCGCGCCACCAGACATAATAGCTGACAGACTAACAGA
CTGTTCCTTTCCATGGGTCTTTTCTGCAGTCACCGTCCTTGACACGAAGCTTCGCCACCATGGTGAGCAA
GGGCGAGGAGGATAACATGGCCATCATCAAGGAGTTCATGCGCTTCAAGGTGCACATGGAGGGCTCCGTG
AACGGCCACGAGTTCGAGATCGAGGGCGAGGGCGAGGGCCGCCCCTACGAGGGCACCCAGACCGCCAAGC
TGAAGGTGACCAAGGGTGGCCCCCTGCCCTTCGCCTGGGACATCCTGTCCCCTCAGTTCATGTACGGCTC
CAAGGCCTACGTGAAGCACCCCGCCGACATCCCCGACTACTTGAAGCTGTCCTTCCCCGAGGGCTTCAAG
TGGGAGCGCGTGATGAACTTCGAGGACGGCGGCGTGGTGACCGTGACCCAGGACTCCTCCCTGCAGGACG
GCGAGTTCATCTACAAGGTGAAGCTGCGCGGCACCAACTTCCCCTCCGACGGCCCCGTAATGCAGAAGAA
GACCATGGGCTGGGAGGCCTCCTCCGAGCGGATGTACCCCGAGGACGGCGCCCTGAAGGGCGAGATCAAG
CAGAGGCTGAAGCTGAAGGACGGCGGCCACTACGGCGCTGAGGTCAAGACCACCTACAAGGCCAAGAAGC
CCGTGCAGCTGCCCGGCGCCTACAACGTCAACATCAAGTTGGACATCACCTCCCACAACGA
